>Addgene plasmid #178370 | pOME0002L | addgene full sequence | sequence record 351303 | Addgene NGS Result
AATGTAGTCTTATGCAATACTCTTGTAGTCTTGCAACATGGTAACGATGAGTTAGCAACATGCCTTACAA
GGAGAGAAAAAGCACCGTGCATGCCGATTGGTGGAAGTAAGGTGGTACGATCGTGCCTTATTAGGAAGGC
AACAGACGGGTCTGACATGGATTGGACGAACCACTGAATTGCCGCATTGCAGAGATATTGTATTTAAGTG
CCTAGCTCGATACATAAACGGGTCTCTCTGGTTAGACCAGATCTGAGCCTGGGAGCTCTCTGGCTAACTA
GGGAACCCACTGCTTAAGCCTCAATAAAGCTTGCCTTGAGTGCTTCAAGTAGTGTGTGCCCGTCTGTTGT
GTGACTCTGGTAACTAGAGATCCCTCAGACCCTTTTAGTCAGTGTGGAAAATCTCTAGCAGTGGCGCCCG
AACAGGGACTTGAAAGCGAAAGGGAAACCAGAGGAGCTCTCTCGACGCAGGACTCGGCTTGCTGAAGCGC
GCACGGCAAGAGGCGAGGGGCGGCGACTGGTGAGTACGCCAAAAATTTTGACTAGCGGAGGCTAGAAGGA
GAGAGATGGGTGCGAGAGCGTCAGTATTAAGCGGGGGAGAATTAGATCGCGATGGGAAAAAATTCGGTTA
AGGCCAGGGGGAAAGAAAAAATATAAATTAAAACATATAGTATGGGCAAGCAGGGAGCTAGAACGATTCG
CAGTTAATCCTGGCCTGTTAGAAACATCAGAAGGCTGTAGACAAATACTGGGACAGCTACAACCATCCCT
TCAGACAGGATCAGAAGAACTTAGATCATTATATAATACAGTAGCAACCCTCTATTGTGTGCATCAAAGG
ATAGAGATAAAAGACACCAAGGAAGCTTTAGACAAGATAGAGGAAGAGCAAAACAAAAGTAAGACCACCG
CACAGCAAGCGGCCGCTGATCTTCAGACCTGGAGGAGGAGATATGAGGGACAATTGGAGAAGTGAATTAT
ATAAATATAAAGTAGTAAAAATTGAACCATTAGGAGTAGCACCCACCAAGGCAAAGAGAAGAGTGGTGCA
GAGAGAAAAAAGAGCAGTGGGAATAGGAGCTTTGTTCCTTGGGTTCTTGGGAGCAGCAGGAAGCACTATG
GGCGCAGCGTCAATGACGCTGACGGTACAGGCCAGACAATTATTGTCTGGTATAGTGCAGCAGCAGAACA
ATTTGCTGAGGGCTATTGAGGCGCAACAGCATCTGTTGCAACTCACAGTCTGGGGCATCAAGCAGCTCCA
GGCAAGAATCCTGGCTGTGGAAAGATACCTAAAGGATCAACAGCTCCTGGGGATTTGGGGTTGCTCTGGA
AAACTCATTTGCACCACTGCTGTGCCTTGGAATGCTAGTTGGAGTAATAAATCTCTGGAACAGATTTGGA
ATCACACGACCTGGATGGAGTGGGACAGAGAAATTAACAATTACACAAGCTTAATACACTCCTTAATTGA
AGAATCGCAAAACCAGCAAGAAAAGAATGAACAAGAATTATTGGAATTAGATAAATGGGCAAGTTTGTGG
AATTGGTTTAACATAACAAATTGGCTGTGGTATATAAAATTATTCATAATGATAGTAGGAGGCTTGGTAG
GTTTAAGAATAGTTTTTGCTGTACTTTCTATAGTGAATAGAGTTAGGCAGGGATATTCACCATTATCGTT
TCAGACCCACCTCCCAACCCCGAGGGGACCCGACAGGCCCGAAGGAATAGAAGAAGAAGGTGGAGAGAGA
GACAGAGACAGATCCATTCGATTAGTGAACGGATCTCGACGGTATCGGTTAACTTTTAAAAGAAAAGGGG
GGATTGGGGGGTACAGTGCAGGGGAAAGAATAGTAGACATAATAGCAACAGACATACAAACTAAAGAATT
ACAAAAACAAATTACAAAAATTCAAAATTTTATCGATAAGCTTGGGAGTTCCGCGTTACATAACTTACGG
TAAATGGCCCGCCTGGCTGACCGCCCAACGACCCCCGCCCATTGACGTCAATAATGACGTATGTTCCCAT
AGTAACGCCAATAGGGACTTTCCATTGACGTCAATGGGTGGAGTATTTACGGTAAACTGCCCACTTGGCA
GTACATCAAGTGTATCATATGCCAAGTACGCCCCCTATTGACGTCAATGACGGTAAATGGCCCGCCTGGC
ATTATGCCCAGTACATGACCTTATGGGACTTTCCTACTTGGCAGTACATCTACGTATTAGTCATCGCTAT
TACCATGGTGATGCGGTTTTGGCAGTACATCAATGGGCGTGGATAGCGGTTTGACTCACGGGGATTTCCA
AGTCTCCACCCCATTGACGTCAATGGGAGTTTGTTTTGGCACCAAAATCAACGGGACTTTCCAAAATGTC
GTAACAACTCCGCCCCATTGACGCAAATGGGCGGTAGGCGTGTACGGTGGGAGGTCTATATAAGCAGAGC
TCGTTTAGTGAACCGTCAGATCGCCTGGAGACGCCATCCACGCTGTTTTGACCTCCATAGAAGACACCGA
CTCTAGAGGATCCACTAGTCCAGTGTGGTGGAATTCTGCAGATATCAACAAGTTTGTACAAAAAAGCAGG
CTCTTTAAAGGAACCAATTCAGTCGACGGTACCGCCACCATGTTCCTGTATGTTGTTTGCAGTCTGGCGG
TTTGCTTTCGAGGACTATTAAGCCTTTCTCTGCAATCGTCTCCAAATTTGTGCCCTGGAGTGATTTCAAC
GCCTTACACGTTGACCTGTCCGTCTAATACATCCTTGCCAACATCCTGGTATTGCAACGATACTCGGCTT
CTCCGACTGACGCAGCAAACAATCACTGTTGTCACCCTTATCTGCAATTTTAGTTGTGTGGGACAATCTG
GGCATCGACACAGCCTTTGGATTACATGGTATCCACAACCTGTCTTACAAACCTTGTGTGGACAACCATC
AAACACAGTCACTTGTGGTCAGCATGTTACTTTGTATTGTTCTACCTCTGGAAATAATGTTACCGTTTGG
CATCTACCAAACGGACGAAATGAAACCGTGTCACAAACTAAATACTATAATTTTACGCTGATGGACCAAA
CGGAGGGGTGTTATGCTTGTTCTGACGGGCTGTCGTCTCGCCTGTCAAATCGTCTATGTTTTTCGGCGCG
TTGTGCCAATATAACTCTAGAAACTAATACTGTATCTGTCAGCAGTACTACAGGCTTTAGAACATTCAGT
ACTAATAGCGATGCAACCACACATGATATACTTGTAATGAAAGAAGCCAAATCTACAAATCTACATATTC
AAGTGCATTTTCTTGTATTTATGACACTCGTAGCTCTGATAGGAACCATGTGTGGTATCTTAGGAACTAT
TATCTTTGCCCATTGTCAAAAACAAAGTGACTCAAACAAAACAGTGCCACAACAATTGCGGGATTATTAT
TCCCTACACGATTTGTGCACGGAAGACTATACGCAACCAGTGGATTGGTACGACTACAAAGACCATGACG
GTGATTATAAAGATCATGATATCGATTACAAGGATGACGATGACAAGTAGTAACTCGAGGCGGCCGCACT
CGAGATATCTAGACCCAGCTTTCTTGTACAAAGTGGTTGATATCCAGCACAGTGGCGGCCGCTCGAGTCT
AGAGGGCCCGCGGTTCGAAGGTAAGCCTATCCCTAACCCTCTCCTCGGTCTCGATTCTACGCGTACCGGT
TAGTAATGATCGACAATCAACCTCTGGATTACAAAATTTGTGAAAGATTGACTGGTATTCTTAACTATGT
TGCTCCTTTTACGCTATGTGGATACGCTGCTTTAATGCCTTTGTATCATGCTATTGCTTCCCGTATGGCT
TTCATTTTCTCCTCCTTGTATAAATCCTGGTTGCTGTCTCTTTATGAGGAGTTGTGGCCCGTTGTCAGGC
AACGTGGCGTGGTGTGCACTGTGTTTGCTGACGCAACCCCCACTGGTTGGGGCATTGCCACCACCTGTCA
GCTCCTTTCCGGGACTTTCGCTTTCCCCCTCCCTATTGCCACGGCGGAACTCATCGCCGCCTGCCTTGCC
CGCTGCTGGACAGGGGCTCGGCTGTTGGGCACTGACAATTCCGTGGTGTTGTCGGGGAAGCTGACGTCCT
TTCCATGGCTGCTCGCCTGTGTTGCCACCTGGATTCTGCGCGGGACGTCCTTCTGCTACGTCCCTTCGGC
CCTCAATCCAGCGGACCTTCCTTCCCGCGGCCTGCTGCCGGCTCTGCGGCCTCTTCCGCGTCTTCGCCTT
CGCCCTCAGACGAGTCGGATCTCCCTTTGGGCCGCCTCCCCGCCTGGCGATGGTACCGGTGTGGAAAGTC
CCCAGGCTCCCCAGCAGGCAGAAGTATGCAAAGCATGCATCTCAATTAGTCAGCAACCAGGTGTGGAAAG
TCCCCAGGCTCCCCAGCAGGCAGAAGTATGCAAAGCATGCATCTCAATTAGTCAGCAACCATAGTCCCGC
CCCTAACTCCGCCCATCCCGCCCCTAACTCCGCCCAGTTCCGCCCATTCTCCGCCCCATGGCTGACTAAT
TTTTTTTATTTATGCAGAGGCCGAGGCCGCCTCTGCCTCTGAGCTATTCCAGAAGTAGTGAGGAGGCTTT
TTTGGAGGCCTAGGCTTTTGCAAAAAGCTCCCGGGAGCTTGTATATCCATTTTCGGATCTGATCAGCACC
TAGCATGGTGAGCAAGGGCGAGGAGCTGTTCACCGGGGTGGTGCCCATCCTGGTCGAGCTGGACGGCGAC
GTAAACGGCCACAAGTTCAGCGTGTCCGGCGAGGGCGAGGGCGATGCCACCTACGGCAAGCTGACCCTGA
AGTTCATCTGCACCACCGGCAAGCTGCCCGTGCCCTGGCCCACCCTCGTGACCACCTTCACCTACGGCGT
GCAGTGCTTCGCCCGCTACCCCGACCACATGAAGCAGCACGACTTCTTCAAGTCCGCCATGCCCGAAGGC
TACGTCCAGGAGCGCACCATCTTCTTCAAGGACGACGGCAACTACAAGACCCGCGCCGAGGTGAAGTTCG
AGGGCGACACCCTGGTGAACCGCATCGAGCTGAAGGGCATCGACTTCAAGGAGGACGGCAACATCCTGGG
GCACAAGCTGGAGTACAACTACAACAGCCACAAGGTCTATATCACCGCCGACAAGCAGAAGAACGGCATC
AAGGTGAACTTCAAGACCCGCCACAACATCGAGGACGGCAGCGTGCAGCTCGCCGACCACTACCAGCAGA
ACACCCCCATCGGCGACGGCCCCGTGCTGCTGCCCGACAACCACTACCTGAGCACCCAGTCCGCCCTGAG
CAAAGACCCCAACGAGAAGCGCGATCACATGGTCCTGCTGGAGTTCGTGACCGCCGCCGGGATCACTCTC
GGCATGGACGAGCTGTACAAGTAAGGTACCTTTAAGACCAATGACTTACAAGGCAGCTGTAGATCTTAGC
CACTTTTTAAAAGAAAAGGGGGGACTGGAAGGGCTAATTCACTCCCAACGAAGACAAGATCTGCTTTTTG
CTTGTACTGGGTCTCTCTGGTTAGACCAGATCTGAGCCTGGGAGCTCTCTGGCTAACTAGGGAACCCACT
GCTTAAGCCTCAATAAAGCTTGCCTTGAGTGCTTCAAGTAGTGTGTGCCCGTCTGTTGTGTGACTCTGGT
AACTAGAGATCCCTCAGACCCTTTTAGTCAGTGTGGAAAATCTCTAGCAGTAGTAGTTCATGTCATCTTA
TTATTCAGTATTTATAACTTGCAAAGAAATGAATATCAGAGAGTGAGAGGAACTTGTTTATTGCAGCTTA
TAATGGTTACAAATAAAGCAATAGCATCACAAATTTCACAAATAAAGCATTTTTTTCACTGCATTCTAGT
TGTGGTTTGTCCAAACTCATCAATGTATCTTATCATGTCTGGCTCTAGCTATCCCGCCCCTAACTCCGCC
CATCCCGCCCCTAACTCCGCCCAGTTCCGCCCATTCTCCGCCCCATGGCTGACTAATTTTTTTTATTTAT
GCAGAGGCCGAGGCCGCCTCGGCCTCTGAGCTATTCCAGAAGTAGTGAGGAGGCTTTTTTGGAGGCCTAG
GGACGTACCCAATTCGCCCTATAGTGAGTCGTATTACGCGCGCTCACTGGCCGTCGTTTTACAACGTCGT
GACTGGGAAAACCCTGGCGTTACCCAACTTAATCGCCTTGCAGCACATCCCCCTTTCGCCAGCTGGCGTA
ATAGCGAAGAGGCCCGCACCGATCGCCCTTCCCAACAGTTGCGCAGCCTGAATGGCGAATGGG
[124 nt withheld, positions 6294-6417]
C
[91 nt withheld, positions 6419-6509]
A
[49 nt withheld, positions 6511-6559]
CCTTTGACGTTGGAGTCCACGTTCTTT
[37 nt withheld, positions 6587-6623]
ACCCTATCTCGGTCTATTCTTTTGATTTATAAGGGATTTTGCCGATTTCGGCCTATTGGTTAAAAAATGA
GCTGATTTAACAAAAATTTAACGCGAATTTTAACAAAATATTAACGCTTACAATTTAGGTGGCACTTTTC
GGGGAAATGTGCGCGGAACCCCTATTTGTTTATTTTTCTAAATACATTCAAATATGTATCCGCTCATGAG
ACAATAACCCTGATAAATGCTTCAATAATATTGAAAAAGGAAGAGTATGAGTATTCAACATTTCCGTGTC
GCCCTTATTCCCTTTTTTGCGGCATTTTGCCTTCCTGTTTTTGCTCACCCAGAAACGCTGGTGAAAGTAA
AAGATGCTGAAGATCAGTTGGGTGCACGAGTGGGTTACATCGAACTGGATCTCAACAGCGGTAAGATCCT
TGAGAGTTTTCGCCCCGAAGAACGTTTTCCAATGATGAGCACTTTTAAAGTTCTGCTATGTGGCGCGGTA
TTATCCCGTATTGACGCCGGGCAAGAGCAACTCGGTCGCCGCATACACTATTCTCAGAATGACTTGGTTG
AGTACTCACCAGTCACAGAAAAGCATCTTACGGATGGCATGACAGTAAGAGAATTATGCAGTGCTGCCAT
AACCATGAGTGATAACACTGCGGCCAACTTACTTCTGACAACGATCGGAGGACCGAAGGAGCTAACCGCT
TTTTTGCACAACATGGGGGATCATGTAACTCGCCTTGATCGTTGGGAACCGGAGCTGAATGAAGCCATAC
CAAACGACGAGCGTGACACCACGATGCCTGTAGCAATGGCAACAACGTTGCGCAAACTATTAACTGGCGA
ACTACTTACTCTAGCTTCCCGGCAACAATTAATAGACTGGATGGAGGCGGATAAAGTTGCAGGACCACTT
CTGCGCTCGGCCCTTCCGGCTGGCTGGTTTATTGCTGATAAATCTGGAGCCGGTGAGCGTGGGTCTCGCG
GTATCATTGCAGCACTGGGGCCAGATGGTAAGCCCTCCCGTATCGTAGTTATCTACACGACGGGGAGTCA
GGCAACTATGGATGAACGAAATAGACAGATCGCTGAGATAGGTGCCTCACTGATTAAGCATTGGTAACTG
TCAGACCAAGTTTACTCATATATACTTTAGATTGATTTAAAACTTCATTTTTAATTTAAAAGGATCTAGG
TGAAGATCCTTTTTGATAATCTCATGACCAAAATCCCTTAACGTGAGTTTTCGTTCCACTGAGCGTCAGA
CCCCGTAGAAAAGATCAAAGGATCTTCTTGAGATCCTTTTTTTCTGCGCGTAATCTGCTGCTTGCAAACA
AAAAAACCACCGCTACCAGCGGTGGTTTGTTTGCCGGATCAAGAGCTACCAACTCTTTTTCCGAAGGTAA
CTGGCTTCAGCAGAGCGCAGATACCAAATACTGTTCTTCTAGTGTAGCCGTAGTTAGGCCACCACTTCAA
GAACTCTGTAGCACCGCCTACATACCTCGCTCTGCTAATCCTGTTACCAGTGGCTGCTGCCAGTGGCGAT
AAGTCGTGTCTTACCGGGTTGGACTCAAGACGATAGTTACCGGATAAGGCGCAGCGGTCGGGCTGAACGG
GGGGTTCGTGCACACAGCCCAGCTTGGAGCGAACGACCTACACCGAACTGAGATACCTACAGCGTGAGCT
ATGAGAAAGCGCCACGCTTCCCGAAGGGAGAAAGGCGGACAGGTATCCGGTAAGCGGCAGGGTCGGAACA
GGAGAGCGCACGAGGGAGCTTCCAGGGGGAAACGCCTGGTATCTTTATAGTCCTGTCGGGTTTCGCCACC
TCTGACTTGAGCGTCGATTTTTGTGATGCTCGTCAGGGGGGCGGAGCCTATGGAAAAACGCCAGCAACGC
GGCCTTTTTACGGTTCCTGGCCTTTTGCTGGCCTTTTGCTCACATGTTCTTTCCTGCGTTATCCCCTGAT
TCTGTGGATAACCGTATTACCGCCTTTGAGTGAGCTGATACCGCTCGCCGCAGCCGAACGACCGAGCGCA
GCGAGTCAGTGAGCGAGGAAGCGGAAGAGCGCCCAATACGCAAACCGCCTCTCCCCGCGCGTTGGCCGAT
TCATTAATGCAGCTGGCACGACAGGTTTCCCGACTGGAAAGCGGGCAGTGAGCGCAACGCAATTAATGTG
AGTTAGCTCACTCATTAGGCACCCCAGGCTTTACACTTTATGCTTCCGGCTCGTATGTTGTGTGGAATTG
TGAGCGGATAACAATTTCACACAGGAAACAGCTATGACCATGATTACGCCAAGCGCGCAATTAACCCTCA
CTAAAGGGAACAAAAGCTGGAGCTGCAAGCTT
Features (pLannotate 1.2.2; 32 found; start..end, strand, type, name):
      3..229     +  promoter       RSV promoter: Rous sarcoma virus enhancer/promoter
    230..410     +  LTR            5' LTR (truncated): truncated 5' long terminal repeat (LTR) from HIV-1
    457..582     +  misc_feature   HIV-1 Ψ: packaging signal of human immunodeficiency virus type 1
    566..929     +  CDS            HIV-1 gag (fragment): gag protein from human immunodeficiency virus 1; gag
   1075..1308    +  misc_feature   RRE: The Rev response element (RRE) of HIV-1 allows for Rev-dependent mRNA export from the nucleus to the cytoplasm.
   1685..1785    +  CDS            Rev (fragment): human immunodeficiency virus 1 (HIV-1) Rev protein; rev; enhances nuclear export of unspliced and incompletely spliced viral mRNAs
   1804..1921    +  misc_feature   cPPT/CTS: central polypurine tract and central termination sequence of HIV-1
   1944..2247    +  enhancer       CMV enhancer: human cytomegalovirus immediate early enhancer
   2248..2451    +  promoter       CMV promoter: human cytomegalovirus (CMV) immediate early promoter
   2568..2592    +  protein_bind   attB1: mutant version of attB; recombination site for the Gateway® BP reaction BP Clonase™
   2630..3481    +  CDS            K1: K1_HHV8P - Experimental evidence at protein level: Swiss-Prot protein existence level 1. Promotes host cell survival pathways and may contribute to pathogenesis by preventing infected cells from undergoing apoptosis. Acts in host B-cells by mimicking the activated B-cell receptor complex. The cytoplasmic tail of K1 can induce the phosphorylation of a number of different kinases, leading to the activation of survival signaling pathways. From Human herpesvirus 8 type P (isolate GK18) (HHV-8) (Kaposi's sarcoma-associated herpesvirus).
   3482..3547    +  CDS            3xFLAG: three tandem FLAG® epitope tags, followed by an enterokinase cleavage site
   3583..3607    -  protein_bind   attB2: mutant version of attB; recombination site for the Gateway® BP reaction BP Clonase™
   3660..3701    +  CDS            V5 tag: epitope tag from simian virus 5
   3725..4313    +  misc_feature   WPRE: woodchuck hepatitis virus posttranscriptional regulatory element
   4328..4644    +  promoter       SV40 promoter: SV40 enhancer and early promoter
   4695..5414    +  CDS            EmGFP: Emerald GFP mammalian codon-optimized
   5413..5484    +  CDS            nef (fragment): NEF_HV1Z2 - Experimental evidence at protein level: Swiss-Prot protein existence level 1. Extracellular Nef protein targets CD4(+) T-lymphocytes for apoptosis by interacting with CXCR4 surface receptors. From Human immunodeficiency virus type 1 group M subtype D (isolate Z2/CDC-Z34) (HIV-1).
   5486..5719    +  LTR            3' LTR (ΔU3): self-inactivating 3' long terminal repeat (LTR) from HIV-1
   5791..5912    +  polyA_signal   SV40 poly(A) signal: SV40 polyadenylation signal
   5952..6087    +  rep_origin     SV40 ori: SV40 origin of replication
   6108..6126    -  promoter       T7 promoter: promoter for bacteriophage T7 RNA polymerase
   6134..6289    +  CDS            lacZα (fragment): LacZα fragment of β-galactosidase; lacZ fragment
   6294..6722    +  rep_origin     f1 ori (sequence partly withheld): f1 bacteriophage origin of replication; arrow indicates direction of (+) strand synthesis
   6775..6879    +  promoter       AmpR promoter: bla
   6880..7740    +  CDS            AmpR: β-lactamase; bla; confers resistance to ampicillin, carbenicillin, and related antibiotics
   7911..8499    +  rep_origin     ori: high-copy-number ColE1/pMB1/pBR322/pUC origin of replication
   8682..8774    +  CDS            lacI (fragment): lac repressor; lacI; The lac repressor binds to the lac operator to inhibit transcription in E. coli. This inhibition can be relieved by adding lactose or isopropyl-β-D-thiogalactopyranoside (IPTG).
   8787..8808    +  protein_bind   CAP binding site: CAP binding activates transcription in the presence of cAMP. E. coli catabolite activator protein
   8823..8853    +  promoter       lac promoter: promoter for the E. coli lac operon
   8861..8877    +  protein_bind   lac operator: The lac repressor binds to the lac operator to inhibit transcription in E. coli. This inhibition can be relieved by adding lactose or isopropyl-β-D-thiogalactopyranoside (IPTG). lac repressor encoded by lacI
   8922..8940    +  promoter       T3 promoter: promoter for bacteriophage T3 RNA polymerase
