[The description below was written by a language model from this plasmid's Addgene catalogue record and pLannotate feature annotations shown in this document.]
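Description:
pOME0002L is a third-generation-style, self-inactivating HIV-1 lentiviral expression plasmid built on a pLENTI backbone and carrying the K1 open reading frame of Kaposi's sarcoma-associated herpesvirus. It is maintained in E. coli through a high-copy ColE1/pUC-type origin with ampicillin selection (AmpR), and the backbone also carries an f1 origin, an SV40 origin and residual lac/T7/T3 cloning-vector elements. The viral genome is transcribed from a chimeric RSV promoter fused to a truncated 5' LTR, followed by the Ψ packaging signal with a partial gag sequence, the RRE for Rev-dependent nuclear export, and the cPPT/CTS. It ends in a ΔU3 3' LTR, which inactivates LTR promoter activity after integration, and an SV40 polyadenylation signal.

Within the transfer cassette, the CMV immediate-early enhancer/promoter drives K1 fused at its C terminus to a 3xFLAG epitope. The insert is flanked by attB1 and attB2 sites, indicating it was introduced by Gateway recombination. A V5 tag lies downstream of attB2, but the "double stop" designation suggests translation terminates after the 3xFLAG tag so that the vector's V5 tag is not appended. A WPRE follows to enhance transcript expression, and a separate SV40 promoter drives Emerald GFP, which marks transfected or transduced cells; no drug-selection marker for mammalian cells is annotated.

K1 is a viral signalling protein that mimics an activated B-cell receptor and promotes survival pathways. The plasmid belongs to a viral ORFeome collection and suits transient or lentivirus-mediated expression of FLAG-detectable K1 in mammalian cells. The sequenced record (8,965 nt) is shorter than the catalogue's backbone and insert sizes would imply, a discrepancy the record does not explain.
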