Addgene plasmid #178370: pOME0002L
Purpose: Expresses KSHV K1 tagged double stop
Depositing lab: Dirk Dittmer. Depositing organization: University of North Carolina at Chapel Hill. Publication: Novel modulators of p53-signaling encoded by unknown genes of emerging viruses. Alzhanova D, Corcoran K, Bailey AG, Long K, Taft-Benz S, Graham RL, Broussard GS, Heise M, Neumann G, Halfmann P, Kawaoka Y, Baric RS, Damania B, Dittmer DP. PLoS Pathog. 2021 Jan 7;17(1):e1009033. doi: 10.1371/journal.ppat.1009033. eCollection 2021 Jan. PubMed 33411764.
Backbone
  Vector backbone: pLENTI
  Backbone size w/o insert (bp): 9630
  Vector type: Lentiviral
Growth in bacteria
  Bacterial resistance: Ampicillin, 100 μg/mL
  Growth temperature: 37°C
  Growth strain: NEB Stable
  Copy number: High Copy
Gene/Insert
  Gene/Insert name: KSHV K1
  Species: Kaposi's sarcoma-associated herpesvirus
  Insert size (bp): 956
  Tag / fusion protein: 3xFLAG (C terminal on insert)
  Cloning method: Unknown
Terms and licenses: Academic/Nonprofit Terms; Industry Terms: Not Available to Industry
Depositor comments: Sequences and further information can be found at https://www.med.unc.edu/orfeome/downloads/pome
How to cite: pOME0002L was a gift from Dirk Dittmer (Addgene plasmid # 178370 ; http://n2t.net/addgene:178370 ; RRID:Addgene_178370)
