>Addgene plasmid #178370 | pOME0002L | depositor partial sequence | sequence record 346401 | Insert
GTCGACGGTACCGCCACCATGTTCCTGTATGTTGTTTGCAGTCTGGCGGTTTGCTTTCGAGGACTATTAA
GCCTTTCTCTGCAATCGTCTCCAAATTTGTGCCCTGGAGTGATTTCAACGCCTTACACGTTGACCTGTCC
GTCTAATACATCCTTGCCAACATCCTGGTATTGCAACGATACTCGGCTTCTCCGACTGACGCAGCAAACA
ATCACTGTTGTCACCCTTATCTGCAATTTTAGTTGTGTGGGACAATCTGGGCATCGACACAGCCTTTGGA
TTACATGGTATCCACAACCTGTCTTACAAACCTTGTGTGGACAACCATCAAACACAGTCACTTGTGGTCA
GCATGTTACTTTGTATTGTTCTACCTCTGGAAATAATGTTACCGTTTGGCATCTACCAAACGGACGAAAT
GAAACCGTGTCACAAACTAAATACTATAATTTTACGCTGATGGACCAAACGGAGGGGTGTTATGCTTGTT
CTGACGGGCTGTCGTCTCGCCTGTCAAATCGTCTATGTTTTTCGGCGCGTTGTGCCAATATAACTCTAGA
AACTAATACTGTATCTGTCAGCAGTACTACAGGCTTTAGAACATTCAGTACTAATAGCGATGCAACCACA
CATGATATACTTGTAATGAAAGAAGCCAAATCTACAAATCTACATATTCAAGTGCATTTTCTTGTATTTA
TGACACTCGTAGCTCTGATAGGAACCATGTGTGGTATCTTAGGAACTATTATCTTTGCCCATTGTCAAAA
ACAAAGTGACTCAAACAAAACAGTGCCACAACAATTGCGGGATTATTATTCCCTACACGATTTGTGCACG
GAAGACTATACGCAACCAGTGGATTGGTACGACTACAAAGACCATGACGGTGATTATAAAGATCATGATA
TCGATTACAAGGATGACGATGACAAGTAGTAACTCGAGGCGGCCGC
