>Addgene plasmid #178370 | pOME0002L | depositor partial sequence | sequence record 346402 | Backbone
AATGTAGTCTTATGCAATACTCTTGTAGTCTTGCAACATGGTAACGATGAGTTAGCAACATGCCTTACAA
GGAGAGAAAAAGCACCGTGCATGCCGATTGGTGGAAGTAAGGTGGTACGATCGTGCCTTATTAGGAAGGC
AACAGACGGGTCTGACATGGATTGGACGAACCACTGAATTGCCGCATTGCAGAGATATTGTATTTAAGTG
CCTAGCTCGATACATAAACGGGTCTCTCTGGTTAGACCAGATCTGAGCCTGGGAGCTCTCTGGCTAACTA
GGGAACCCACTGCTTAAGCCTCAATAAAGCTTGCCTTGAGTGCTTCAAGTAGTGTGTGCCCGTCTGTTGT
GTGACTCTGGTAACTAGAGATCCCTCAGACCCTTTTAGTCAGTGTGGAAAATCTCTAGCAGTGGCGCCCG
AACAGGGACTTGAAAGCGAAAGGGAAACCAGAGGAGCTCTCTCGACGCAGGACTCGGCTTGCTGAAGCGC
GCACGGCAAGAGGCGAGGGGCGGCGACTGGTGAGTACGCCAAAAATTTTGACTAGCGGAGGCTAGAAGGA
GAGAGATGGGTGCGAGAGCGTCAGTATTAAGCGGGGGAGAATTAGATCGCGATGGGAAAAAATTCGGTTA
AGGCCAGGGGGAAAGAAAAAATATAAATTAAAACATATAGTATGGGCAAGCAGGGAGCTAGAACGATTCG
CAGTTAATCCTGGCCTGTTAGAAACATCAGAAGGCTGTAGACAAATACTGGGACAGCTACAACCATCCCT
TCAGACAGGATCAGAAGAACTTAGATCATTATATAATACAGTAGCAACCCTCTATTGTGTGCATCAAAGG
ATAGAGATAAAAGACACCAAGGAAGCTTTAGACAAGATAGAGGAAGAGCAAAACAAAAGTAAGACCACCG
CACAGCAAGCGGCCGCTGATCTTCAGACCTGGAGGAGGAGATATGAGGGACAATTGGAGAAGTGAATTAT
ATAAATATAAAGTAGTAAAAATTGAACCATTAGGAGTAGCACCCACCAAGGCAAAGAGAAGAGTGGTGCA
GAGAGAAAAAAGAGCAGTGGGAATAGGAGCTTTGTTCCTTGGGTTCTTGGGAGCAGCAGGAAGCACTATG
GGCGCAGCGTCAATGACGCTGACGGTACAGGCCAGACAATTATTGTCTGGTATAGTGCAGCAGCAGAACA
ATTTGCTGAGGGCTATTGAGGCGCAACAGCATCTGTTGCAACTCACAGTCTGGGGCATCAAGCAGCTCCA
GGCAAGAATCCTGGCTGTGGAAAGATACCTAAAGGATCAACAGCTCCTGGGGATTTGGGGTTGCTCTGGA
AAACTCATTTGCACCACTGCTGTGCCTTGGAATGCTAGTTGGAGTAATAAATCTCTGGAACAGATTTGGA
ATCACACGACCTGGATGGAGTGGGACAGAGAAATTAACAATTACACAAGCTTAATACACTCCTTAATTGA
AGAATCGCAAAACCAGCAAGAAAAGAATGAACAAGAATTATTGGAATTAGATAAATGGGCAAGTTTGTGG
AATTGGTTTAACATAACAAATTGGCTGTGGTATATAAAATTATTCATAATGATAGTAGGAGGCTTGGTAG
GTTTAAGAATAGTTTTTGCTGTACTTTCTATAGTGAATAGAGTTAGGCAGGGATATTCACCATTATCGTT
TCAGACCCACCTCCCAACCCCGAGGGGACCCGACAGGCCCGAAGGAATAGAAGAAGAAGGTGGAGAGAGA
GACAGAGACAGATCCATTCGATTAGTGAACGGATCTCGACGGTATCGGTTAACTTTTAAAAGAAAAGGGG
GGATTGGGGGGTACAGTGCAGGGGAAAGAATAGTAGACATAATAGCAACAGACATACAAACTAAAGAATT
ACAAAAACAAATTACAAAAATTCAAAATTTTATCGATAAGCTTGGGAGTTCCGCGTTACATAACTTACGG
TAAATGGCCCGCCTGGCTGACCGCCCAACGACCCCCGCCCATTGACGTCAATAATGACGTATGTTCCCAT
AGTAACGCCAATAGGGACTTTCCATTGACGTCAATGGGTGGAGTATTTACGGTAAACTGCCCACTTGGCA
GTACATCAAGTGTATCATATGCCAAGTACGCCCCCTATTGACGTCAATGACGGTAAATGGCCCGCCTGGC
ATTATGCCCAGTACATGACCTTATGGGACTTTCCTACTTGGCAGTACATCTACGTATTAGTCATCGCTAT
TACCATGGTGATGCGGTTTTGGCAGTACATCAATGGGCGTGGATAGCGGTTTGACTCACGGGGATTTCCA
AGTCTCCACCCCATTGACGTCAATGGGAGTTTGTTTTGGCACCAAAATCAACGGGACTTTCCAAAATGTC
GTAACAACTCCGCCCCATTGACGCAAATGGGCGGTAGGCGTGTACGGTGGGAGGTCTATATAAGCAGAGC
TCGTTTAGTGAACCGTCAGATCGCCTGGAGACGCCATCCACGCTGTTTTGACCTCCATAGAAGACACCGA
CTCTAGAGGATCCACTAGTCCAGTGTGGTGGAATTCTGCAGATATCAACAAGTTTGTACAAAAAAGCTGA
ACGAGAAACGTAAAATGATATAAATATCAATATATTAAATTAGATTTTGCATAAAAAACAGACTACATAA
TACTGTAAAACACAACATATCCAGTCACTATGGCGGCCGCATTAGGCACCCCAGGCTTTACACTTTATGC
TTCCGGCTCGTATAATGTGTGGATTTTGAGTTAGGATCCGTCGAGATTTTCAGGAGCTAAGGAAGCTAAA
ATGGAGAAAAAAATCACTGGATATACCACCGTTGATATATCCCAATGGCATCGTAAAGAACATTTTGAGG
CATTTCAGTCAGTTGCTCAATGTACCTATAACCAGACCGTTCAGCTGGATATTACGGCCTTTTTAAAGAC
CGTAAAGAAAAATAAGCACAAGTTTTATCCGGCCTTTATTCACATTCTTGCCCGCCTGATGAATGCTCAT
CCGGAATTCCGTATGGCAATGAAAGACGGTGAGCTGGTGATATGGGATAGTGTTCACCCTTGTTACACCG
TTTTCCATGAGCAAACTGAAACGTTTTCATCGCTCTGGAGTGAATACCACGACGATTTCCGGCAGTTTCT
ACACATATATTCGCAAGATGTGGCGTGTTACGGTGAAAACCTGGCCTATTTCCCTAAAGGGTTTATTGAG
AATATGTTTTTCGTCTCAGCCAATCCCTGGGTGAGTTTCACCAGTTTTGATTTAAACGTGGCCAATATGG
ACAACTTCTTCGCCCCCGTTTTCACCATGGGCAAATATTATACGCAAGGCGACAAGGTGCTGATGCCGCT
GGCGATTCAGGTTCATCATGCCGTTTGTGATGGCTTCCATGTCGGCAGAATGCTTAATGAATTACAACAG
TACTGCGATGAGTGGCAGGGCGGGGCGTAAAGATCTGGATCCGGCTTACTAAAAGCCAGATAACAGTATG
CGTATTTGCGCGCTGATTTTTGCGGTATAAGAATATATACTGATATGTATACCCGAAGTATGTCAAAAAG
AGGTATGCTATGAAGCAGCGTATTACAGTGACAGTTGACAGCGACAGCTATCAGTTGCTCAAGGCATATA
TGATGTCAATATCTCCGGTCTGGTAAGCACAACCATGCAGAATGAAGCCCGTCGTCTGCGTGCCGAACGC
TGGAAAGCGGAAAATCAGGAAGGGATGGCTGAGGTCGCCCGGTTTATTGAAATGAACGGCTCTTTTGCTG
ACGAGAACAGGGGCTGGTGAAATGCAGTTTAAGGTTTACACCTATAAAAGAGAGAGCCGTTATCGTCTGT
TTGTGGATGTACAGAGTGATATTATTGACACGCCCGGGCGACGGATGGTGATCCCCCTGGCCAGTGCACG
TCTGCTGTCAGATAAAGTCTCCCGTGAACTTTACCCGGTGGTGCATATCGGGGATGAAAGCTGGCGCATG
ATGACCACCGATATGGCCAGTGTGCCGGTCTCCGTTATCGGGGAAGAAGTGGCTGATCTCAGCCACCGCG
AAAATGACATCAAAAACGCCATTAACCTGATGTTCTGGGGAATATAAATGTCAGGCTCCCTTATACACAG
CCAGTCTGCAGGTCGACCATAGTGACTGGATATGTTGTGTTTTACAGTATTATGTAGTCTGTTTTTTATG
CAAAATCTAATTTAATATATTGATATTTATATCATTTTACGTTTCTCGTTCAGCTTTCTTGTACAAAGTG
GTTGATATCCAGCACAGTGGCGGCCGCTCGAGTCTAGAGGGCCCGCGGTTCGAAGGTAAGCCTATCCCTA
ACCCTCTCCTCGGTCTCGATTCTACGCGTACCGGTTAGTAATGATCGACAATCAACCTCTGGATTACAAA
ATTTGTGAAAGATTGACTGGTATTCTTAACTATGTTGCTCCTTTTACGCTATGTGGATACGCTGCTTTAA
TGCCTTTGTATCATGCTATTGCTTCCCGTATGGCTTTCATTTTCTCCTCCTTGTATAAATCCTGGTTGCT
GTCTCTTTATGAGGAGTTGTGGCCCGTTGTCAGGCAACGTGGCGTGGTGTGCACTGTGTTTGCTGACGCA
ACCCCCACTGGTTGGGGCATTGCCACCACCTGTCAGCTCCTTTCCGGGACTTTCGCTTTCCCCCTCCCTA
TTGCCACGGCGGAACTCATCGCCGCCTGCCTTGCCCGCTGCTGGACAGGGGCTCGGCTGTTGGGCACTGA
CAATTCCGTGGTGTTGTCGGGGAAGCTGACGTCCTTTCCATGGCTGCTCGCCTGTGTTGCCACCTGGATT
CTGCGCGGGACGTCCTTCTGCTACGTCCCTTCGGCCCTCAATCCAGCGGACCTTCCTTCCCGCGGCCTGC
TGCCGGCTCTGCGGCCTCTTCCGCGTCTTCGCCTTCGCCCTCAGACGAGTCGGATCTCCCTTTGGGCCGC
CTCCCCGCCTGGCGATGGTACCGGTGTGGAAAGTCCCCAGGCTCCCCAGCAGGCAGAAGTATGCAAAGCA
TGCATCTCAATTAGTCAGCAACCAGGTGTGGAAAGTCCCCAGGCTCCCCAGCAGGCAGAAGTATGCAAAG
CATGCATCTCAATTAGTCAGCAACCATAGTCCCGCCCCTAACTCCGCCCATCCCGCCCCTAACTCCGCCC
AGTTCCGCCCATTCTCCGCCCCATGGCTGACTAATTTTTTTTATTTATGCAGAGGCCGAGGCCGCCTCTG
CCTCTGAGCTATTCCAGAAGTAGTGAGGAGGCTTTTTTGGAGGCCTAGGCTTTTGCAAAAAGCTCCCGGG
AGCTTGTATATCCATTTTCGGATCTGATCAGCACCTAGCATGGTGAGCAAGGGCGAGGAGCTGTTCACCG
GGGTGGTGCCCATCCTGGTCGAGCTGGACGGCGACGTAAACGGCCACAAGTTCAGCGTGTCCGGCGAGGG
CGAGGGCGATGCCACCTACGGCAAGCTGACCCTGAAGTTCATCTGCACCACCGGCAAGCTGCCCGTGCCC
TGGCCCACCCTCGTGACCACCTTCACCTACGGCGTGCAGTGCTTCGCCCGCTACCCCGACCACATGAAGC
AGCACGACTTCTTCAAGTCCGCCATGCCCGAAGGCTACGTCCAGGAGCGCACCATCTTCTTCAAGGACGA
CGGCAACTACAAGACCCGCGCCGAGGTGAAGTTCGAGGGCGACACCCTGGTGAACCGCATCGAGCTGAAG
GGCATCGACTTCAAGGAGGACGGCAACATCCTGGGGCACAAGCTGGAGTACAACTACAACAGCCACAAGG
TCTATATCACCGCCGACAAGCAGAAGAACGGCATCAAGGTGAACTTCAAGACCCGCCACAACATCGAGGA
CGGCAGCGTGCAGCTCGCCGACCACTACCAGCAGAACACCCCCATCGGCGACGGCCCCGTGCTGCTGCCC
GACAACCACTACCTGAGCACCCAGTCCGCCCTGAGCAAAGACCCCAACGAGAAGCGCGATCACATGGTCC
TGCTGGAGTTCGTGACCGCCGCCGGGATCACTCTCGGCATGGACGAGCTGTACAAGTAAGGTACCTTTAA
GACCAATGACTTACAAGGCAGCTGTAGATCTTAGCCACTTTTTAAAAGAAAAGGGGGGACTGGAAGGGCT
AATTCACTCCCAACGAAGACAAGATCTGCTTTTTGCTTGTACTGGGTCTCTCTGGTTAGACCAGATCTGA
GCCTGGGAGCTCTCTGGCTAACTAGGGAACCCACTGCTTAAGCCTCAATAAAGCTTGCCTTGAGTGCTTC
AAGTAGTGTGTGCCCGTCTGTTGTGTGACTCTGGTAACTAGAGATCCCTCAGACCCTTTTAGTCAGTGTG
GAAAATCTCTAGCAGTAGTAGTTCATGTCATCTTATTATTCAGTATTTATAACTTGCAAAGAAATGAATA
TCAGAGAGTGAGAGGAACTTGTTTATTGCAGCTTATAATGGTTACAAATAAAGCAATAGCATCACAAATT
TCACAAATAAAGCATTTTTTTCACTGCATTCTAGTTGTGGTTTGTCCAAACTCATCAATGTATCTTATCA
TGTCTGGCTCTAGCTATCCCGCCCCTAACTCCGCCCATCCCGCCCCTAACTCCGCCCAGTTCCGCCCATT
CTCCGCCCCATGGCTGACTAATTTTTTTTATTTATGCAGAGGCCGAGGCCGCCTCGGCCTCTGAGCTATT
CCAGAAGTAGTGAGGAGGCTTTTTTGGAGGCCTAGGGACGTACCCAATTCGCCCTATAGTGAGTCGTATT
ACGCGCGCTCACTGGCCGTCGTTTTACAACGTCGTGACTGGGAAAACCCTGGCGTTACCCAACTTAATCG
CCTTGCAGCACATCCCCCTTTCGCCAGCTGGCGTAATAGCGAAGAGGCCCGCACCGATCGCCCTTCCCAA
CAGTTGCGCAGCCTGAATGGCGAATGGG
[124 nt withheld, positions 6959-7082]
C
[91 nt withheld, positions 7084-7174]
A
[49 nt withheld, positions 7176-7224]
CCTTTGACGTTGGAGTCCACGTTCTTT
[37 nt withheld, positions 7252-7288]
ACCCTATCTCGGTCTATTCTTTTGATTTATAAGGGATTTTGCCGATTTCGGCCTATTGGTTAAAAAATGA
GCTGATTTAACAAAAATTTAACGCGAATTTTAACAAAATATTAACGCTTACAATTTAGGTGGCACTTTTC
GGGGAAATGTGCGCGGAACCCCTATTTGTTTATTTTTCTAAATACATTCAAATATGTATCCGCTCATGAG
ACAATAACCCTGATAAATGCTTCAATAATATTGAAAAAGGAAGAGTATGAGTATTCAACATTTCCGTGTC
GCCCTTATTCCCTTTTTTGCGGCATTTTGCCTTCCTGTTTTTGCTCACCCAGAAACGCTGGTGAAAGTAA
AAGATGCTGAAGATCAGTTGGGTGCACGAGTGGGTTACATCGAACTGGATCTCAACAGCGGTAAGATCCT
TGAGAGTTTTCGCCCCGAAGAACGTTTTCCAATGATGAGCACTTTTAAAGTTCTGCTATGTGGCGCGGTA
TTATCCCGTATTGACGCCGGGCAAGAGCAACTCGGTCGCCGCATACACTATTCTCAGAATGACTTGGTTG
AGTACTCACCAGTCACAGAAAAGCATCTTACGGATGGCATGACAGTAAGAGAATTATGCAGTGCTGCCAT
AACCATGAGTGATAACACTGCGGCCAACTTACTTCTGACAACGATCGGAGGACCGAAGGAGCTAACCGCT
TTTTTGCACAACATGGGGGATCATGTAACTCGCCTTGATCGTTGGGAACCGGAGCTGAATGAAGCCATAC
CAAACGACGAGCGTGACACCACGATGCCTGTAGCAATGGCAACAACGTTGCGCAAACTATTAACTGGCGA
ACTACTTACTCTAGCTTCCCGGCAACAATTAATAGACTGGATGGAGGCGGATAAAGTTGCAGGACCACTT
CTGCGCTCGGCCCTTCCGGCTGGCTGGTTTATTGCTGATAAATCTGGAGCCGGTGAGCGTGGGTCTCGCG
GTATCATTGCAGCACTGGGGCCAGATGGTAAGCCCTCCCGTATCGTAGTTATCTACACGACGGGGAGTCA
GGCAACTATGGATGAACGAAATAGACAGATCGCTGAGATAGGTGCCTCACTGATTAAGCATTGGTAACTG
TCAGACCAAGTTTACTCATATATACTTTAGATTGATTTAAAACTTCATTTTTAATTTAAAAGGATCTAGG
TGAAGATCCTTTTTGATAATCTCATGACCAAAATCCCTTAACGTGAGTTTTCGTTCCACTGAGCGTCAGA
CCCCGTAGAAAAGATCAAAGGATCTTCTTGAGATCCTTTTTTTCTGCGCGTAATCTGCTGCTTGCAAACA
AAAAAACCACCGCTACCAGCGGTGGTTTGTTTGCCGGATCAAGAGCTACCAACTCTTTTTCCGAAGGTAA
CTGGCTTCAGCAGAGCGCAGATACCAAATACTGTTCTTCTAGTGTAGCCGTAGTTAGGCCACCACTTCAA
GAACTCTGTAGCACCGCCTACATACCTCGCTCTGCTAATCCTGTTACCAGTGGCTGCTGCCAGTGGCGAT
AAGTCGTGTCTTACCGGGTTGGACTCAAGACGATAGTTACCGGATAAGGCGCAGCGGTCGGGCTGAACGG
GGGGTTCGTGCACACAGCCCAGCTTGGAGCGAACGACCTACACCGAACTGAGATACCTACAGCGTGAGCT
ATGAGAAAGCGCCACGCTTCCCGAAGGGAGAAAGGCGGACAGGTATCCGGTAAGCGGCAGGGTCGGAACA
GGAGAGCGCACGAGGGAGCTTCCAGGGGGAAACGCCTGGTATCTTTATAGTCCTGTCGGGTTTCGCCACC
TCTGACTTGAGCGTCGATTTTTGTGATGCTCGTCAGGGGGGCGGAGCCTATGGAAAAACGCCAGCAACGC
GGCCTTTTTACGGTTCCTGGCCTTTTGCTGGCCTTTTGCTCACATGTTCTTTCCTGCGTTATCCCCTGAT
TCTGTGGATAACCGTATTACCGCCTTTGAGTGAGCTGATACCGCTCGCCGCAGCCGAACGACCGAGCGCA
GCGAGTCAGTGAGCGAGGAAGCGGAAGAGCGCCCAATACGCAAACCGCCTCTCCCCGCGCGTTGGCCGAT
TCATTAATGCAGCTGGCACGACAGGTTTCCCGACTGGAAAGCGGGCAGTGAGCGCAACGCAATTAATGTG
AGTTAGCTCACTCATTAGGCACCCCAGGCTTTACACTTTATGCTTCCGGCTCGTATGTTGTGTGGAATTG
TGAGCGGATAACAATTTCACACAGGAAACAGCTATGACCATGATTACGCCAAGCGCGCAATTAACCCTCA
CTAAAGGGAACAAAAGCTGGAGCTGCAAGCTT
